>Addgene plasmid #57914 | mKOet-Cx26-7 | depositor partial sequence | sequence record 89063 | insert sequence
GATCCGCTAGCGCTACCGGACTCAGATCTCGAGCTCAAGCTTCGAATTCGCGGCCGCACGCTCCTCGGGA
CACAGTGCCAACCATCCAGAGGACAAGATGGATTGGGGCACACTACAGAGCATCCTCGGGGGTGTCAACA
AGCACTCCACCAGCATTGGGAAAATCTGGCTCACTGTCCTCTTCATCTTCCGCATCATGATCCTCGTGGT
GGCCGCGAAGGAGGTGTGGGGAGATGAGCAAGCCGATTTTGTTTGCAACACTCTCCAGCCTGGCTGTAAG
AATGTGTGCTACGACCACTACTTCCCCATCTCTCACATCCGGCTCTGGGCTCTGCAGCTGATCATGGTGT
CCACGCCGGCCCTCCTGGTAGCTATGCACGTGGCCTACCGGAGACACGAAAAGAAACGGAAGTTCATGAA
GGGAGAGATAAAGAACGAGTTTAAGGACATCGAAGAGATCAAAACCCAGAAGGTCCGTATCGAAGGGTCC
CTGTGGTGGACCTACACCACCAGCATCTTCTTCCGGGTCATCTTCGAAGCTGTCTTCATGTATGTCTTTT
ACATCATGTACAATGGCTTCTTCATGCAGCGTCTGGTGAAGTGTAACGCCTGGCCTTGTCCCAATACAGT
GGACTGCTTCATTTCCAGGCCCACAGAAAAGACTGTCTTCACGGTGTTCATGATCTCTGTGTCTGGAATT
TGCATCCTGCTAAACATCACAGAGCTGTGCTATCTGTTCATTAGGTATTGCTCAGGGAAGTCCAAAAGAC
CAGTCGCGGATCCACCGGTCGCCACCATGGTGAGCAAGGGCGAGGAGAATAACATGGCCGTGATTAAACC
AGAGATGAAGATGAGGTACTACATGGACGGCTCCGTCAATGGGCATGAGTTCACAATTGAAGGTGAAGGC
ACAGGCAGACCTTACGAGGGACATCAAGAGATGACACTACGCGTCACAATGGCCAAGGGCGGGCCAATGC
CTTTCGCGTTTGACTTAGTGTCACACGTGTTCTGTTACGGCCACAGACCTTTTACTAAATATCCAGAAGA
GATACCAGACTATTTCAAACAAGCATTTCCTGAAGGCCTGTCATGGGAAAGGTCGTTGGAGTTCGAAGAT
GGTGGGTCCGCTTCAGTCAGTGCGCATATAAGCCTTAGAGGAAACACCTTCTACCACAAATCCAAATTTA
CTGGGGTTAACTTTCCTGCCGATGGTCCTATCATGCAAAACCAAAGTGTTGATTGGGAGCCATCAACCGA
GAAAATTACTGCCAGCGACGGAGTTCTGAAGGGTGATGTTACGATGTACCTAAAACTTGAAGGAGGCGGC
AATCACAAATGCCAATTCAAGACTACTTACAAGGCGGCAAAAAAGATTCTTAAAATGCCAGGAAGCCATT
ACATCAGCCATCGCCTCGTCAGGAAAACCGAAGGCAACATTACTGAGCTGGTAGAAGATGCAGTAGCTCA
TTCCGGCGGCATGGACGAGCTGTACAAGTAAGCGGCCGCGACTCTAGATCATAATCAGCCATACCACATT
G
