[The description below was written by a language model from this plasmid's Addgene catalogue record.]
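Description:
mKOet-Cx26-7 is a mammalian expression plasmid that produces rat connexin 26 (the beta-2 gap junction protein, Cx26) fused to the orange fluorescent protein mKOet. It is built on an mKOet fluorescent-protein backbone of about 4.75 kb without the insert. The plasmid is maintained at high copy in E. coli under kanamycin selection. It also carries a neomycin resistance marker, so transfected mammalian cells can be selected with G418 to obtain stable lines. The record does not name the bacterial origin of replication, and no feature table is provided, so details of the backbone elements beyond these markers are not documented here.

Expression of the fusion is driven by the CMV promoter, a strong constitutive promoter in most mammalian cell types. The listed 3′ sequencing primer anneals in an SV40 polyadenylation signal, which suggests that this element terminates the transcript. The record lists mKOet as the tag but does not say which end of connexin 26 it is attached to. The "7" in the name may refer to a linker length, although the record does not confirm this. The cloning method is also unrecorded.

The stated purpose is to label gap junctions. Connexin 26 assembles into hemichannels that dock between neighbouring cells to form gap junction plaques, so the fusion serves as a localization marker for these structures in fluorescence microscopy of live or fixed cells. The reported spectral properties are excitation at 548 nm and emission at 561 nm, which places the signal in the orange range and makes it suitable for combination with green or far-red probes in multicolour imaging.
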