Addgene plasmid #57914: mKOet-Cx26-7
Purpose: Localization: Gap Junctions, Excitation: 548, Emission: 561
Depositing lab: Michael Davidson. Depositing organization: Florida State University, Tallahassee.
Backbone
  Vector backbone: mKOet
  Backbone size w/o insert (bp): 4750
  Vector type: Mammalian Expression
  Selectable markers: Neomycin (select with G418)
Growth in bacteria
  Bacterial resistance: Kanamycin, 50 μg/mL
  Growth temperature: 37°C
  Growth strain: DH5alpha
  Copy number: High Copy
Gene/Insert
  Gene/Insert name: Cx26 (alt names: Rat Beta-2 Connexin 26; NM_001004099.1)
  Species: R. norvegicus (rat)
  Promoter: CMV
  Tag / fusion protein: mKOet
  Cloning method: Unknown
  Sequencing primers: 5′ CMV-F; 3′ SV40pA-R
Terms and licenses: Academic/Nonprofit Terms; Industry Terms: Not Available to Industry
Depositor comments: R. norvegicus (rat) Beta-2 Connexin 26. Excitation = 548; Emission = 561
How to cite: mKOet-Cx26-7 was a gift from Michael Davidson (Addgene plasmid # 57914 ; http://n2t.net/addgene:57914 ; RRID:Addgene_57914)
